Addgene plasmid #203304: PlayBack-CMV-Nhe1
Purpose: (Empty Backbone) For expression of eukaryotic genes of interest with CMV promoter with NheI as a PlayBack Restriction Enzyme
Depositing lab: Aleksandar Necakov. Depositing organization: Brock University. Publication: PlayBack cloning: simple, reversible, cost-effective cloning for the combinatorial assembly of complex expression constructs. Foran G, Hallam RD, Megaly M, Turgambayeva A, Necakov A. Biotechniques. 2023 Oct;75(4):168-178. doi: 10.2144/btn-2023-0042. Epub 2023 Oct 10. PubMed 37815818.
Backbone
  Vector backbone: PlayBack Vector
  Vector type: Mammalian Expression
Growth in bacteria
  Bacterial resistance: Ampicillin, 100 μg/mL
  Growth temperature: 37°C
  Growth strain: DH5alpha
  Copy number: High Copy
Gene/Insert
  Gene/Insert name: None
Terms and licenses: Academic/Nonprofit Terms; Industry Terms: Not Available to Industry
How to cite: PlayBack-CMV-Nhe1 was a gift from Aleksandar Necakov (Addgene plasmid # 203304 ; http://n2t.net/addgene:203304 ; RRID:Addgene_203304)
