[The description below was written by a language model from this plasmid's Addgene catalogue record and pLannotate feature annotations shown in this document.]
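Description:
PlayBack-CMV-Nhe1 is a compact empty-backbone mammalian expression plasmid (about 2.8 kb in the sequenced record) built on the PlayBack vector platform, a cloning system described by its depositors as simple, reversible and suited to the combinatorial assembly of complex expression constructs. It is propagated in E. coli through a high-copy ColE1/pUC-type origin of replication and selected with ampicillin, the β-lactamase gene being driven by its native bla promoter. No mammalian selection marker, viral element or episomal replication origin is annotated, so the plasmid appears suited to transient expression after transfection rather than to stable selection on its own.

The expression unit lies on the opposite strand from the resistance gene and consists of the human cytomegalovirus immediate-early enhancer and promoter followed, after a short unannotated gap of roughly 70 nucleotides, by the bovine growth hormone polyadenylation signal. That gap is presumably where the cloning site sits, although the feature table does not annotate it. A gene of interest inserted there would be transcribed strongly and constitutively in most mammalian cell types, with the bGH signal providing transcript termination and polyadenylation. The record lists no insert, tag or reporter.

The name and stated purpose indicate that NheI serves as the designated "PlayBack restriction enzyme" for this version of the vector. The record does not spell out how this enzyme functions in the scheme. The plasmid is intended as a starting scaffold into which users clone eukaryotic coding sequences for CMV-driven expression.
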