Features (pLannotate 1.2.2; 6 found; start..end, strand, type, name):
      1..589     +  rep_origin     ori: high-copy-number ColE1/pMB1/pBR322/pUC origin of replication
    778..1002    -  polyA_signal   bGH poly(A) signal: bovine growth hormone polyadenylation signal
   1073..1276    -  promoter       CMV promoter: human cytomegalovirus (CMV) immediate early promoter
   1277..1580    -  enhancer       CMV enhancer: human cytomegalovirus immediate early enhancer
   1675..1779    +  promoter       AmpR promoter: bla
   1780..2640    +  CDS            AmpR: β-lactamase; bla; confers resistance to ampicillin, carbenicillin, and related antibiotics
>Addgene plasmid #203304 | PlayBack-CMV-Nhe1 | addgene full sequence | sequence record 397576 | Addgene NGS Result
TTGAGATCCTTTTTTTCTGCGCGTAATCTGCTGCTTGCAAACAAAAAAACCACCGCTACCAGCGGTGGTT
TGTTTGCCGGATCAAGAGCTACCAACTCTTTTTCCGAAGGTAACTGGCTTCAGCAGAGCGCAGATACCAA
ATACTGTTCTTCTAGTGTAGCCGTAGTTAGGCCACCACTTCAAGAACTCTGTAGCACCGCCTACATACCT
CGCTCTGCTAATCCTGTTACCAGTGGCTGCTGCCAGTGGCGATAAGTCGTGTCTTACCGGGTTGGACTCA
AGACGATAGTTACCGGATAAGGCGCAGCGGTCGGGCTGAACGGGGGGTTCGTGCACACAGCCCAGCTTGG
AGCGAACGACCTACACCGAACTGAGATACCTACAGCGTGAGCTATGAGAAAGCGCCACGCTTCCCGAAGG
GAGAAAGGCGGACAGGTATCCGGTAAGCGGCAGGGTCGGAACAGGAGAGCGCACGAGGGAGCTTCCAGGG
GGAAACGCCTGGTATCTTTATAGTCCTGTCGGGTTTCGCCACCTCTGACTTGAGCGTCGATTTTTGTGAT
GCTCGTCAGGGGGGCGGAGCCTATGGAAAAACGCCAGCAACGCGGCCTTTTTACGGTTCCTGGCCTTTTG
CTGGCCTTTTGCTCACATGTTCTTTCCTGCGTTATCCCCTGATTCTGTATATAACCGTATTACCGCCTTT
GAGTGAGCTGATACCGCTCGCCGCAGCCGAACGACCGAGCGCAGCGAGTCAGTGAGCCATGGTCGACCAG
CTAGCGACCATAGAGCCCACCGCATCCCCAGCATGCCTGCTATTGTCTTCCCAATCCTCCCCCTTGCTGT
CCTGCCCCACCCCACCCCCCAGAATAGAATGACACCTACTCAGACAATGCGATGCAATTTCCTCATTTTA
TTAGGAAAGGACAGTGGGAGTGGCACCTTCCAGGGTCAAGGAAGGCACGGGGGAGGGGCAAACAACAGAT
GGCTGGCAACTAGAAGGCACAGTCATTCATTCACAAGCTTAGTCAATCAATCTAGACTGAGATCCCTAGC
GGATCTGACGGTTCACTAAACCAGCTCTGCTTATATAGACCTCCCACCGTACACGCCTACCGCCCATTTG
CGTCAATGGGGCGGAGTTGTTACGACATTTTGGAAAGTCCCGTTGATTTTGGTGCCAAAACAAACTCCCA
TTGACGTCAATGGGGTGGAGACTTGGAAATCCCCGTGAGTCAAACCGCTATCCACGCCCATTGATGTACT
GCCAAAACCGCATCACCATGGTAATAGCGATGACTAATACGTAGATGTACTGCCAAGTAGGAAAGTCCCA
TAAGGTCATGTACTGGGCATAATGCCAGGCGGGCCATTTACCGTCATTGACGTCAATAGGGGGCGTACTT
GGCATATGATACACTTGATGTACTGCCAAGTGGGCAGTTTACCGTAAATACTCCACCCATTGACGTCAAT
GGAAAGTCCCTATTGGCGTTACTATGGGAACATACGTCATTATTGACGTCAATGGGCGGGGGTCGTTGGG
CGGTCAGCCAGGCGGGCCATTTACCGTAAGTTATGTAACGCGGAACTCCATATATGGGCTATGAACTAAT
GACCCCGTAATTGATTACTATTAATAACGCTAGCCTCGAGTTACGCGTAATTCGGGGAAATGTGCGCGGA
ACCCCTATTTGTTTATTTTTCTAAATACATTCAAATATGTATCCGCTCATGAGACAATAACCCTGATAAA
TGCTTCAATAATATTGAAAAAGGAAGAGTATGAGTATTCAACATTTCCGTGTCGCCCTTATTCCCTTTTT
TGCGGCATTTTGCCTTCCTGTTTTTGCTCACCCAGAAACGCTGGTGAAAGTAAAAGATGCTGAAGATCAG
TTGGGTGCACGAGTGGGTTACATCGAACTGGATCTCAACAGCGGTAAGATCCTTGAGAGTTTTCGCCCCG
AAGAACGTTTTCCAATGATGAGCACTTTTAAAGTTCTGCTATGTGGCGCGGTATTATCCCGTATTGACGC
CGGGCAAGAGCAACTCGGTCGCCGCATACACTATTCTCAGAATGACTTGGTTGAGTACTCACCAGTCACA
GAAAAGCATCTTACGGATGGCATGACAGTAAGAGAATTATGCAGTGCTGCCATAACCATGAGTGATAACA
CTGCGGCCAACTTACTTCTGACAACGATCGGAGGACCGAAGGAGCTAACCGCTTTTTTGCACAACATGGG
GGATCATGTAACTCGCCTTGATCGTTGGGAACCGGAGCTGAATGAAGCCATACCAAACGACGAGCGTGAC
ACCACGATGCCTGTAGCAATGGCAACAACGTTGCGCAAACTATTAACTGGCGAACTACTTACTCTAGCTT
CCCGGCAACAATTAATAGACTGGATGGAGGCGGATAAAGTTGCAGGACCACTTCTGCGCTCGGCCCTTCC
GGCTGGCTGGTTTATTGCTGATAAATCTGGAGCCGGTGAGCGTGGGTCTCGCGGTATCATTGCAGCACTG
GGGCCAGATGGTAAGCCCTCCCGTATCGTAGTTATCTACACGACGGGGAGTCAGGCAACTATGGATGAAC
GAAATAGACAGATCGCTGAGATAGGTGCCTCACTGATTAAGCATTGGTAACTGTCAGACCAAGTTTACTC
ATATATACTTTAGATTGATTTAAAACTTCATTTTTAATTTAAAAGGATCTAGGTGAAGATCCTTTTTGAT
AATCTCATGACCAAAATCCCTTAACGTGAGTTTTCGTTCCACTGAGCGTCAGACCCCGTAGAAAAGATCA
AAGGATCTTC
